Addgene plasmid #25600: PPWD1
Purpose: Bacterial expression for structure determination; may not be full ORF
Depositing lab: Cheryl Arrowsmith. Depositing organization: University of Toronto.
Backbone
  Vector backbone: pET28a-LIC
  Backbone manufacturer: SGC
  Backbone size w/o insert (bp): 7328
  Vector type: Bacterial Expression
Growth in bacteria
  Bacterial resistance: Kanamycin, 50 μg/mL
  Growth temperature: 37°C
  Growth strain: DH5alpha
  Copy number: Low Copy
Gene/Insert
  Gene/Insert name: PPWD1 (alt names: PDB: 2A2N; peptidylprolyl isomerase domain and WD repeat containing 1; KIAA0073)
  Species: H. sapiens (human)
  Insert size (bp): 522
  Entrez Gene: PPWD1 (a.k.a. KIAA0073)
  Tag / fusion protein: His (N terminal on insert)
  Cloning method: Restriction Enzyme
  Sequencing primers: 5′ T7; 3′ T7-term
Terms and licenses: Academic/Nonprofit Terms; Industry Terms: Not Available to Industry
Depositor comments: PDB: 2A2N http://www.thesgc.org/structures/2A2N/
How to cite: PPWD1 was a gift from Cheryl Arrowsmith (Addgene plasmid # 25600 ; http://n2t.net/addgene:25600 ; RRID:Addgene_25600)
