[The description below was written by a language model from this plasmid's Addgene catalogue record.]
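Description:
PPWD1 is a bacterial expression plasmid built on the pET28a-LIC backbone, a ligation-independent-cloning derivative of pET28a produced by a structural genomics group. The backbone is listed at 7328 bp without insert. The plasmid is maintained in E. coli under kanamycin selection, is recorded as low copy, and is propagated in a standard cloning strain. No feature table accompanies the record, so the promoter and origin are not explicitly annotated. However, the listed sequencing primers (T7 forward and T7 terminator reverse) fit the usual pET layout, in which the insert sits between a T7 promoter and T7 terminator and is expressed in a host that supplies T7 RNA polymerase.

The insert is a 522 bp fragment of human PPWD1 (peptidylprolyl isomerase domain and WD repeat containing 1, also known as KIAA0073), carrying an N-terminal His tag for immobilised-metal affinity purification. The record warns that the insert may not be the full open reading frame, and a fragment of this length would encode only a portion of the protein, in keeping with a domain-level construct. Exactly which residues or domain it covers is not stated. The cloning method is recorded as restriction enzyme, despite the LIC-format backbone.

The stated purpose is bacterial production of recombinant protein for structure determination, and the depositor links the construct to a deposited crystal structure entry in the Protein Data Bank. It is therefore suited to producing purified His-tagged PPWD1 fragment for crystallography or related biochemical and biophysical studies.
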