>Addgene plasmid #25600 | PPWD1 | depositor partial sequence | sequence record 12004 | Author sequence
CCTTCTAAAGAAGAAGTCATGGCAGCTACTCAAGCTGAAGGACCTAAACGAGTTTCGGACAGTGCCATTA
TCCACACCAGCATGGGAGACATTCACACCAAACTTTTTCCTGTTGAGTGCCCTAAGACAGTGGAAAACTT
CTGTGTTCACAGCAGAAATGGTTATTATAATGGGCATACATTTCACCGTATAATTAAGGGCTTTATGATT
CAGACTGGAGATCCAACAGGTACTGGTATGGGAGGAGAAAGCATATGGGGAGGAGAATTTGAAGATGAAT
TTCATTCAACATTACGACATGACAGGCCGTACACACTCAGCATGGCTAACGCGGGATCAAATACTAATGG
ATCCCAGTTTTTCATAACGGTAGTACCAACGCCTTGGCTTGATAATAAGCATACAGTATTTGGACGAGTG
ACTAAAGGAATGGAAGTTGTACAGAGGATCTCCAACGTCAAAGTCAATCCCAAAACAGATAAGCCCTATG
AGGATGTCAGCATCATAAATATTACTGTCAAG
