>Addgene plasmid #25600 | PPWD1 | addgene partial sequence | sequence record 31586 | 25600 with T7
AGAATAATTTTGTTTAACTTTAAGAAGGAGATATACCATGGGCAGCAGCCATCATCATCATCATCACAGC
AGCGGCCTGGTTCCGCGTGGTAGTCCTTCTAAAGAAGAAGTCATGGCAGCTACTCAAGCTGAAGGACCTA
AACGAGTTTCGGACAGTGCCATTATCCACACCAGCATGGGAGACATTCACACCAAACTTTTTCCTGTTGA
GTGCCCTAAGACAGTGGAAAACTTCTGTGTTCACAGCAGAAATGGTTATTATAATGGGCATACATTTCAC
CGTATAATTAAGGGCTTTATGATTCAGACTGGAGATCCAACAGGTACTGGTATGGGAGGAGAAAGCATAT
GGGGAGGAGAATTTGAAGATGAATTTCATTCAACATTACGACATGACAGGCCGTACACACTCAGCATGGC
TAACGCGGGATCAAATACTAATGGATCCCAGTTTTTCATAACGGTAGTACCAACGCCTTGGCTTGATAAT
AAGCATACAGTATTTGGACGAGTGACTAAAGGAATGGAAGTTGTACAGAGGATCTCCAACGTCAAAGTCA
ATCCCAAAACAGATAAGCCCTATGAGGATGTCAGCATCATAAATATTACTGTCAAGTGATGACGAAGCTT
GCGGCCGCACTCGAGCACCACCACCACCACCACTGAGATCCGGCTGCTAACAAAGCCCGAAAGGAAGCTG
AGTTGGCTGCTGCCACCGCTGAGCAATAACTAGCATAACCCCTTGGGGCCTCTAAACGGGTCTTGAGGGG
TTTTTTGCTGAAAGGAGGAACTATATCCGGATTGGCGAATGGG
[118 nt withheld, positions 814-931]
ACGTTCGCCGGC
